Addgene plasmid #155561: EDC3
Purpose: For use in RBP tethering screen
Depositing lab: Eugene Yeo. Depositing organization: University of California, San Diego (UCSD). Publication: Large-scale tethered function assays identify factors that regulate mRNA stability and translation. Luo EC, Nathanson JL, Tan FE, Schwartz JL, Schmok JC, Shankar A, Markmiller S, Yee BA, Sathe S, Pratt GA, Scaletta DB, Ha Y, Hill DE, Aigner S, Yeo GW. Nat Struct Mol Biol. 2020 Oct;27(10):989-1000. doi: 10.1038/s41594-020-0477-6. Epub 2020 Aug 17. PubMed 32807991.
Backbone
  Vector backbone: E2.pEF5-DEST-FL-V5-MCP
  Backbone size w/o insert (bp): 7357
  Vector type: Mammalian Expression
Growth in bacteria
  Bacterial resistance: Ampicillin, 100 μg/mL
  Growth temperature: 37°C
  Growth strain: DH5alpha
  Copy number: High Copy
Gene/Insert
  Gene/Insert name: EDC3 (alt name: Accession: BC011534.1, BC021271.2)
  Species: H. sapiens (human)
  Insert size (bp): 1527
  Mutation: none
  Entrez Gene: EDC3 (a.k.a. LSM16, MRT50, YJDC, YJEFN2, hYjeF_N2-15q23)
  Promoter: EF-1a
  Tag / fusion protein: V5-MCP (C terminal on backbone)
  Cloning method: Gateway Cloning
  Sequencing primers: 5′ TAATACGACTCACTATAGGG; 3′ gctcgagtctagagggc
Resource information
  A portion of this plasmid was derived from a plasmid made by: DNASU Plasmid Repository Center for Personalized Diagnostics Biodesign Institute
Terms and licenses: Academic/Nonprofit Terms; Industry Terms: Not Available to Industry
How to cite: EDC3 was a gift from Eugene Yeo (Addgene plasmid # 155561 ; http://n2t.net/addgene:155561 ; RRID:Addgene_155561)
