[The description below was written by a language model from this plasmid's Addgene catalogue record and pLannotate feature annotations shown in this document.]
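Description:
EDC3 is a mammalian expression plasmid built by Gateway cloning of the human EDC3 open reading frame (about 1.5 kb, no mutations recorded) into the destination backbone E2.pEF5-DEST-FL-V5-MCP. Transcription is driven by the strong constitutive EF-1α promoter, with a T7 promoter just downstream that also serves as a sequencing primer site. The EDC3 coding sequence is followed by an attB2 recombination scar and then, as recorded, a C-terminal V5 epitope tag and the bacteriophage MS2 coat protein (MCP), with a bovine growth hormone polyadenylation signal ending the unit. EDC3 is an enhancer of mRNA decapping involved in mRNA degradation. Fusing it to MCP allows the protein to be recruited artificially to any reporter transcript carrying MS2 stem-loops, while V5 permits detection of the fusion.

In bacteria the plasmid is maintained at high copy through a ColE1/pUC-type origin and selected with ampicillin via the β-lactamase gene. The annotated sequence also contains an FRT site placed directly upstream of a hygromycin resistance coding sequence with an SV40 polyadenylation signal. No intact promoter is annotated in front of it, an arrangement typical of vectors designed for FLP-mediated integration into a genomic FRT landing site, although the record does not state that use. Several other annotations (f1 ori, SV40 promoter, ble, lacI, CMV enhancer, small t antigen) are only fragments and are probably backbone remnants.

The stated purpose is use in an RNA-binding protein tethering screen, in which a large set of such MCP fusions is tested for effects on the stability and translation of tethered reporter mRNAs.
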