Features (pLannotate 1.2.2; 23 found; start..end, strand, type, name):
      1..1179    +  promoter       EF-1α promoter: strong constitutive promoter for human elongation factor EF-1α
   1196..1214    +  promoter       T7 promoter: promoter for bacteriophage T7 RNA polymerase
   1317..2840    +  CDS            EDC3: EDC3_HUMAN - Also known as LSM16, YJDC, YJEFN2. Experimental evidence at protein level: Swiss-Prot protein existence level 1. Binds single-stranded RNA. Involved in the process of mRNA degradation and in the positive regulation of mRNA decapping. May play a role in spermiogenesis and oogenesis. From Homo sapiens (Human).
   2842..2866    -  protein_bind   attB2: mutant version of attB; recombination site for the Gateway® BP reaction BP Clonase™
   2991..3032    +  CDS            V5 tag: epitope tag from simian virus 5
   3045..3431    +  CDS            MS2: bacteriophage MS2 coat protein binds to a specific stem-loop structure in the viral RNA (Peabody, 1993)
   3493..3717    +  polyA_signal   bGH poly(A) signal: bovine growth hormone polyadenylation signal
   3721..3742    +  promoter       SV40 promoter (fragment): SV40 enhancer and early promoter
   3763..3996    +  rep_origin     f1 ori (fragment) (sequence partly withheld): f1 bacteriophage origin of replication; arrow indicates direction of (+) strand synthesis
   4001..4048    +  protein_bind   FRT: FLP-mediated recombination occurs in the 8-bp core sequence TCTAGAAA (Turan and Bode, 2011). FLP recombinase from the Saccharomyces cerevisiae 2μ plasmid
   4056..5078    +  CDS            HygR: aminoglycoside phosphotransferase from E. coli; aph(4)-Ia; confers resistance to hygromycin
   5088..5213    +  CDS            ble (fragment): BLE_KLEPN - Experimental evidence at protein level: Swiss-Prot protein existence level 1. Binding protein with a strong affinity to the bleomycin family of antibiotics. Binds to CL990; an antimitotic-antibiotic compound. From Klebsiella pneumoniae.
   5208..5329    +  polyA_signal   SV40 poly(A) signal: SV40 polyadenylation signal
   5402..5418    -  protein_bind   lac operator: The lac repressor binds to the lac operator to inhibit transcription in E. coli. This inhibition can be relieved by adding lactose or isopropyl-β-D-thiogalactopyranoside (IPTG). lac repressor encoded by lacI
   5426..5456    -  promoter       lac promoter: promoter for the E. coli lac operon
   5471..5492    -  protein_bind   CAP binding site: CAP binding activates transcription in the presence of cAMP. E. coli catabolite activator protein
   5505..5597    -  CDS            lacI (fragment): lac repressor; lacI; The lac repressor binds to the lac operator to inhibit transcription in E. coli. This inhibition can be relieved by adding lactose or isopropyl-β-D-thiogalactopyranoside (IPTG).
   5780..6368    -  rep_origin     ori: high-copy-number ColE1/pMB1/pBR322/pUC origin of replication
   6539..7399    -  CDS            AmpR: β-lactamase; bla; confers resistance to ampicillin, carbenicillin, and related antibiotics
   7400..7504    -  promoter       AmpR promoter: bla
   7563..7615    -  misc_feature   bom (fragment): basis of mobility region from pBR322
   7770..7788    +  enhancer       CMV enhancer (fragment): human cytomegalovirus immediate early enhancer
   7813..7879    +  CDS            small t antigen (fragment): SV40 (simian virus 40) small t antigen
>Addgene plasmid #155561 | EDC3 | addgene full sequence | sequence record 377216 | Addgene NGS Result
GGCTCCGGTGCCCGTCAGTGGGCAGAGCGCACATCGCCCACAGTCCCCGAGAAGTTGGGGGGAGGGGTCG
GCAATTGAACCGGTGCCTAGAGAAGGTGGCGCGGGGTAAACTGGGAAAGTGATGTCGTGTACTGGCTCCG
CCTTTTTCCCGAGGGTGGGGGAGAACCGTATATAAGTGCAGTAGTCGCCGTGAACGTTCTTTTTCGCAAC
GGGTTTGCCGCCAGAACACAGGTAAGTGCCGTGTGTGGTTCCCGCGGGCCTGGCCTCTTTACGGGTTATG
GCCCTTGCGTGCCTTGAATTACTTCCACCTGGCTGCAGTACGTGATTCTTGATCCCGAGCTTCGGGTTGG
AAGTGGGTGGGAGAGTTCGAGGCCTTGCGCTTAAGGAGCCCCTTCGCCTCGTGCTTGAGTTGAGGCCTGG
CCTGGGCGCTGGGGCCGCCGCGTGCGAATCTGGTGGCACCTTCGCGCCTGTCTCGCTGCTTTCGATAAGT
CTCTAGCCATTTAAAATTTTTGATGACCTGCTGCGACGCTTTTTTTCTGGCAAGATAGTCTTGTAAATGC
GGGCCAAGATCTGCACACTGGTATTTCGGTTTTTGGGGCCGCGGGCGGCGACGGGGCCCGTGCGTCCCAG
CGCACATGTTCGGCGAGGCGGGGCCTGCGAGCGCGGCCACCGAGAATCGGACGGGGGTAGTCTCAAGCTG
GCCGGCCTGCTCTGGTGCCTGGCCTCGCGCCGCCGTGTATCGCCCCGCCCTGGGCGGCAAGGCTGGCCCG
GTCGGCACCAGTTGCGTGAGCGGAAAGATGGCCGCTTCCCGGCCCTGCTGCAGGGAGCTCAAAATGGAGG
ACGCGGCGCTCGGGAGAGCGGGCGGGTGAGTCACCCACACAAAGGAAAAGGGCCTTTCCGTCCTCAGCCG
TCGCTTCATGTGACTCCACGGAGTACCGGGCGCCGTCCAGGCACCTCGATTAGTTCTCGAGCTTTTGGAG
TACGTCGTCTTTAGGTTGGGGGGAGGGGTTTTATGCGATGGAGTTTCCCCACACTGAGTGGGTGGAGACT
GAAGTTAGGCCAGCTTGGCACTTGATGTAATTCTCCTTGGAATTTGCCCTTTTTGAGTTTGGATCTTGGT
TCATTCTCAAGCCTCAGACAGTGGTTCAAAGTTTTTTTCTTCCATTTCAGGTGTCGTGAGGAATTAGCTT
GGTACTAATACGACTCACTATAGGGAGACCCAAGCTGGCTAGGTAAGCTTGGTACCGAGCTCGGATCCAC
TAGTCCAGTGTGGTGGAATTCTGCAGATATCAACAAGTTTGTGCAAAAAAGTTGGCATGGCTACAGATTG
GCTGGGAAGTATTGTGTCCATCAATTGTGGAGATAGCTTGGGTGTCTATCAGGGAAGAGTGTCAGCTGTG
GATCAGGTCAGCCAGACCATTTCTCTCACCCGGCCTTTCCATAATGGAGTGAAGTGTCTTGTTCCAGAAG
TCACCTTCAGGGCAGGTGACATTACGGAGTTAAAAATTCTGGAGATACCAGGACCTGGAGACAACCAACA
TTTTGGAGACCTTCATCAAACAGAATTAGGCCCCTCTGGTGCTGGCTGCCAAGTGGGCATCAATCAGAAT
GGCACAGGCAAGTTTGTCAAGAAGCCAGCCTCTTCCAGCAGTGCCCCTCAGAATATCCCTAAGAGGACAG
ATGTGAAGAGCCAGGATGTTGCCGTTTCCCCGCAGCAGCAACAGTGCTCAAAGAGCTATGTCGACAGGCA
CATGGAATCCTTGAGTCAGTCCAAAAGTTTCCGTCGTCGGCACAACTCCTGGTCATCTAGTAGCAGGCAC
CCAAATCAGGCAACTCCCAAGAAAAGTGGTTTAAAGAATGGCCAGATGAAGAATAAAGATGACGAGTGCT
TCGGGGATGATATTGAGGAGATCCCAGACACAGATTTTGATTTTGAAGGGAACCTGGCTCTTTTTGACAA
GGCAGCTGTGTTTGAGGAGATTGATACCTATGAAAGGAGAAGTGGTACCCGTTCCCGGGGCATCCCAAAT
GAAAGGCCCACTCGGTACCGCCATGATGAGAACATCTTGGAGTCCGAGCCCATTGTCTATCGACGGATCA
TAGTGCCCCACAACGTGAGCAAGGAGTTCTGCACGGACTCTGGCCTGGTTGTCCCAAGTATTTCCTATGA
GCTGCATAAAAAGCTGTTGTCCGTGGCTGAGAAGCATGGGCTGACCCTTGAGCGGAGACTGGAGATGACA
GGTGTGTGTGCCAGTCAGATGGCACTGACCCTCCTCGGAGGACCTAACAGGTTGAATCCCAAAAATGTTC
ACCAGAGGCCTACAGTGGCTCTACTGTGTGGACCTCATGTGAAGGGGGCTCAGGGTATCAGCTGTGGAAG
GCACCTAGCCAACCATGATGTCCAGGTCATCCTTTTCCTGCCCAATTTTGTCAAGATGTTGGAATCTATC
ACCAATGAGCTGTCGCTCTTCAGCAAGACCCAAGGCCAACAAGTGTCTAGCCTCAAAGATCTGCCCACTA
GCCCTGTGGACCTGGTCATCAACTGCCTGGATTGCCCTGAGAACGTCTTCCTGCGCGATCAACCCTGGTA
CAAGGCAGCTGTGGCCTGGGCCAACCAGAACCGGGCACCAGTACTCAGCATAGACCCTCCTGTGCATGAA
GTCGAACAGGGCATTGATGCCAAATGGTCACTGGCACTGGGCCTGCCTCTGCCACTGGGGGAGCACGCAG
GCCGTATCTATTTGTGCGACATTGGCATTCCCCAGCAGGTCTTCCAGGAGGTGGGCATCAACTACCACTC
GCCCTTTGGCTGCAAGTTTGTTATCCCACTGCACTCTGCTTACCCAACTTTCTTGTACAAAGTGGTTGAT
ATCCAGCACAGTGGCGGCCGCTCGAGTCTAGAGGGCCCGCGGTTCGAAACCAGCGGAGGCGGCGGAAGCG
GGGGAGGAGGCAGCGGCGGAGGCGGCAGCGGGGGCGGCGGAAGCGCTACCGGTAAGCCTATCCCTAACCC
TCTCCTCGGTCTCGATTCTACGCGTACCGGTATGGCTTCTAACTTTACTCAGTTCGTTCTCGTCGACAAT
GGCGGAACTGGCGACGTGACTGTCGCCCCAAGCAACTTCGCTAACGGGGTCGCTGAATGGATCAGCTCTA
ACTCGCGATCACAGGCTTACAAAGTAACCTGTAGCGTTCGTCAGAGCTCTGCGCAGAATCGCAAATACAC
CATCAAAGTCGAGGTGCCTAAAGTGGCAACCCAGACTGTTGGTGGTGAAGAGCTTCCTGTAGCCGGATGG
AGATCTTACTTAAATATGGAACTAACCATTCCAATTTTCGCCACGAATTCCGACTGCGAGCTTATTGTTA
AGGCAATGCAAGGTCTCCTAAAAGATGGAAACCCGATTCCCTCGGCCATCGCGGCCAACTCCGGCATCTA
CGGAGGTGGAGGTGGATCTCGTACGGGTTAGTAATGAGTTTAAACCCGCTGATCAGCCTCGACTGTGCCT
TCTAGTTGCCAGCCATCTGTTGTTTGCCCCTCCCCCGTGCCTTCCTTGACCCTGGAAGGTGCCACTCCCA
CTGTCCTTTCCTAATAAAATGAGGAAATTGCATCGCATTGTCTGAGTAGGTGTCATTCTATTCTGGGGGG
TGGGGTGGGGCAGGACAGCAAGGGGGAGGATTGGGAAGACAATAGCAGGCATGCTGGGGATGCGGTGGGC
TCTATGGCTTCTGAGGCGGAAAGAACCAGCTGGGGCTCTAGGGGGTATCCCC
[124 nt withheld, positions 3763-3886]
C
[91 nt withheld, positions 3888-3978]
AGGGTGATGGTTCACGTACCTAGAAGTTCCTATTCCGAAGTTCCTATTCTCTAGAAAGTATAGGAACTTC
CTTGGCCAAAAAGCCTGAACTCACCGCGACGTCTGTCGAGAAGTTTCTGATCGAAAAGTTCGACAGCGTC
TCCGACCTGATGCAGCTCTCGGAGGGCGAAGAATCTCGTGCTTTCAGCTTCGATGTAGGAGGGCGTGGAT
ATGTCCTGCGGGTAAATAGCTGCGCCGATGGTTTCTACAAAGATCGTTATGTTTATCGGCACTTTGCATC
GGCCGCGCTCCCGATTCCGGAAGTGCTTGACATTGGGGAATTCAGCGAGAGCCTGACCTATTGCATCTCC
CGCCGTGCACAGGGTGTCACGTTGCAAGACCTGCCTGAAACCGAACTGCCCGCTGTTCTGCAGCCGGTCG
CGGAGGCCATGGATGCGATCGCTGCGGCCGATCTTAGCCAGACGAGCGGGTTCGGCCCATTCGGACCGCA
AGGAATCGGTCAATACACTACATGGCGTGATTTCATATGCGCGATTGCTGATCCCCATGTGTATCACTGG
CAAACTGTGATGGACGACACCGTCAGTGCGTCCGTCGCGCAGGCTCTCGATGAGCTGATGCTTTGGGCCG
AGGACTGCCCCGAAGTCCGGCACCTCGTGCACGCGGATTTCGGCTCCAACAATGTCCTGACGGACAATGG
CCGCATAACAGCGGTCATTGACTGGAGCGAGGCGATGTTCGGGGATTCCCAATACGAGGTCGCCAACATC
TTCTTCTGGAGGCCGTGGTTGGCTTGTATGGAGCAGCAGACGCGCTACTTCGAGCGGAGGCATCCGGAGC
TTGCAGGATCGCCGCGGCTCCGGGCGTATATGCTCCGCATTGGTCTTGACCAACTCTATCAGAGCTTGGT
TGACGGCAATTTCGATGATGCAGCTTGGGCGCAGGGTCGATGCGACGCAATCGTCCGATCCGGAGCCGGG
ACTGTCGGGCGTACACAAATCGCCCGCAGAAGCGCGGCCGTCTGGACCGATGGCTGTGTAGAAGTACTCG
CCGATAGTGGAAACCGACGCCCCAGCACTCGTCCGAGGGCAAAGGAATAGCACGTACTACGAGATTTCGA
TTCCACCGCCGCCTTCTATGAAAGGTTGGGCTTCGGAATCGTTTTCCGGGACGCCGGCTGGATGATCCTC
CAGCGCGGGGATCTCATGCTGGAGTTCTTCGCCCACCCCAACTTGTTTATTGCAGCTTATAATGGTTACA
AATAAAGCAATAGCATCACAAATTTCACAAATAAAGCATTTTTTTCACTGCATTCTAGTTGTGGTTTGTC
CAAACTCATCAATGTATCTTATCATGTCTGTATACCGTCGACCTCTAGCTAGAGCTTGGCGTAATCATGG
TCATAGCTGTTTCCTGTGTGAAATTGTTATCCGCTCACAATTCCACACAACATACGAGCCGGAAGCATAA
AGTGTAAAGCCTGGGGTGCCTAATGAGTGAGCTAACTCACATTAATTGCGTTGCGCTCACTGCCCGCTTT
CCAGTCGGGAAACCTGTCGTGCCAGCTGCATTAATGAATCGGCCAACGCGCGGGGAGAGGCGGTTTGCGT
ATTGGGCGCTCTTCCGCTTCCTCGCTCACTGACTCGCTGCGCTCGGTCGTTCGGCTGCGGCGAGCGGTAT
CAGCTCACTCAAAGGCGGTAATACGGTTATCCACAGAATCAGGGGATAACGCAGGAAAGAACATGTGAGC
AAAAGGCCAGCAAAAGGCCAGGAACCGTAAAAAGGCCGCGTTGCTGGCGTTTTTCCATAGGCTCCGCCCC
CCTGACGAGCATCACAAAAATCGACGCTCAAGTCAGAGGTGGCGAAACCCGACAGGACTATAAAGATACC
AGGCGTTTCCCCCTGGAAGCTCCCTCGTGCGCTCTCCTGTTCCGACCCTGCCGCTTACCGGATACCTGTC
CGCCTTTCTCCCTTCGGGAAGCGTGGCGCTTTCTCATAGCTCACGCTGTAGGTATCTCAGTTCGGTGTAG
GTCGTTCGCTCCAAGCTGGGCTGTGTGCACGAACCCCCCGTTCAGCCCGACCGCTGCGCCTTATCCGGTA
ACTATCGTCTTGAGTCCAACCCGGTAAGACACGACTTATCGCCACTGGCAGCAGCCACTGGTAACAGGAT
TAGCAGAGCGAGGTATGTAGGCGGTGCTACAGAGTTCTTGAAGTGGTGGCCTAACTACGGCTACACTAGA
AGAACAGTATTTGGTATCTGCGCTCTGCTGAAGCCAGTTACCTTCGGAAAAAGAGTTGGTAGCTCTTGAT
CCGGCAAACAAACCACCGCTGGTAGCGGTGGTTTTTTTGTTTGCAAGCAGCAGATTACGCGCAGAAAAAA
AGGATCTCAAGAAGATCCTTTGATCTTTTCTACGGGGTCTGACGCTCAGTGGAACGAAAACTCACGTTAA
GGGATTTTGGTCATGAGATTATCAAAAAGGATCTTCACCTAGATCCTTTTAAATTAAAAATGAAGTTTTA
AATCAATCTAAAGTATATATGAGTAAACTTGGTCTGACAGTTACCAATGCTTAATCAGTGAGGCACCTAT
CTCAGCGATCTGTCTATTTCGTTCATCCATAGTTGCCTGACTCCCCGTCGTGTAGATAACTACGATACGG
GAGGGCTTACCATCTGGCCCCAGTGCTGCAATGATACCGCGAGACCCACGCTCACCGGCTCCAGATTTAT
CAGCAATAAACCAGCCAGCCGGAAGGGCCGAGCGCAGAAGTGGTCCTGCAACTTTATCCGCCTCCATCCA
GTCTATTAATTGTTGCCGGGAAGCTAGAGTAAGTAGTTCGCCAGTTAATAGTTTGCGCAACGTTGTTGCC
ATTGCTACAGGCATCGTGGTGTCACGCTCGTCGTTTGGTATGGCTTCATTCAGCTCCGGTTCCCAACGAT
CAAGGCGAGTTACATGATCCCCCATGTTGTGCAAAAAAGCGGTTAGCTCCTTCGGTCCTCCGATCGTTGT
CAGAAGTAAGTTGGCCGCAGTGTTATCACTCATGGTTATGGCAGCACTGCATAATTCTCTTACTGTCATG
CCATCCGTAAGATGCTTTTCTGTGACTGGTGAGTACTCAACCAAGTCATTCTGAGAATAGTGTATGCGGC
GACCGAGTTGCTCTTGCCCGGCGTCAATACGGGATAATACCGCGCCACATAGCAGAACTTTAAAAGTGCT
CATCATTGGAAAACGTTCTTCGGGGCGAAAACTCTCAAGGATCTTACCGCTGTTGAGATCCAGTTCGATG
TAACCCACTCGTGCACCCAACTGATCTTCAGCATCTTTTACTTTCACCAGCGTTTCTGGGTGAGCAAAAA
CAGGAAGGCAAAATGCCGCAAAAAAGGGAATAAGGGCGACACGGAAATGTTGAATACTCATACTCTTCCT
TTTTCAATATTATTGAAGCATTTATCAGGGTTATTGTCTCATGAGCGGATACATATTTGAATGTATTTAG
AAAAATAAACAAATAGGGGTTCCGCGCACATTTCCCCGAAAAGTGCCACCTGACGTCGACGGATCGGGAG
ATCTCCCGATCCCCTATGGTGCACTCTCAGTACAATCTGCTCTGATGCCGCATAGTTAAGCCAGTATCTG
CTCCCTGCTTGTGTGTTGGAGGTCGCTGAGTAGTGCGCGAGCAAAATTTAAGCTACAACAAGGCAAGGCT
TGACCGACAATTGCATGAAGAATCTGCTTAGGGTTAGGCGTTTTGCGCTGCTTCGCGATGTACGGGCCAG
ATATACGCGTTGACATTGATTATTGACTAGGCTTTTGCAAAAAGCTTTGCAAAGATGGATAAAGTTTTAA
ACAGAGAGGAATCTTTGCAGCTAATGGACCTTCTAGGTCTTGAAAGGAGTGGGAATT
